>Addgene plasmid #134760 | pGB411 | depositor full sequence | sequence record 259020 | pGB411 sequence 20259 bps
GTTTACCCGCCAATATATCCTGTCAAACACTGATAGTTTAAACTGAAGGCGGGAAACGACAATCTGATCC
AAGCTCAAGCTGCTCTAGCATTCGCCATTCAGGCTGCGCAACTGTTGGGAAGGGCGATCGGTGCGGGCCT
CTTCGCTATTACGCCAGCTGGCGAAAGGGGGATGTGCTGCAAGGCGATTAAGTTGGGTAACGCCAGGGTT
TTCCCAGTCACGACGTTGTAAAACGACGGCCAGTGCCAAGCTTAGTAATTCATCCAGGTCACCAAGTTCT
AGGATTTTCAGAACTGCAACTTATTTTATCAAGGAATCTTTAAACATACGAACAGATCACTTAAAGTTCT
TCTGAAGCAACTTAAAGTTATCAGGCTTGCATGGATCTTGGAGGAATCAGATGTGCAGTCAGGGACCATA
GCACAAGACAGGCGTCTTCTACTGGTGCTACCAGCAAATGCTGGAAGCCGGGAACACTGGGTACGTTGGA
AACCACGTGATGTGAAGAAGTAAGATAAACTGTAGGAGAAAAGCATTTCGTAGTGGGCCATGAAGCCTTT
CAGGACATGTATTGCAGTATGGGCCGGCCCATTACGCAATTGGACGACAACAAAGTCTAGTATTAGTACC
ACCTCGGCTATCCACATAGATCAAAGCTGATTTAAAAGAGTTGTGCAGATGATCCGTGGCGTGAGACCTT
CGGGGAAATGTGCGCGGAACCCCTATTTGTTTATTTTTCTAAATACATTCAAATATGTATCCGCTCATGG
GACAATAACCCTGATAAATGCTTCAATAATATTGAAAAAGGAAGAGTATGAGTATTCAACATTTCCGTGT
CGCCCTTATTCCCTTTTTTGCGGCATTTTGCCTTCCTGTTTTTGCTCACCCAGAAACGCTGGTGAAAGTA
AAAGATGCTGAAGATCAGTTGGGTGCACGAGTGGGTTACATCGAACTGGATCTCAACAGCGGTAAGATCC
TTGAGAGTTTTCGCCCCGAAGAACGTTTTCCAATGATGAGCACTTTTAAAGTTCTGCTATGTGGCGCGGT
ATTATCCCGTATTGACGCCGGGCAAGAGCAACTCGGTCGCCGCATACACTATTCTCAGAATGACTTGGTT
GAGTACTCACCAGTCACAGAAAAGCATCTTACGGATGGCATGACAGTAAGAGAATTATGCAGTGCTGCCA
TAACCATGAGTGATAACACTGCGGCCAACTTACTTCTGACAACGATCGGAGGACCGAAGGAGCTAACCGC
TTTTTTGCACAACATGGGGGATCATGTAACTCGCCTTGATCGTTGGGAACCGGAGCTGAATGAAGCCATA
CCAAACGACGAGCGTGACACCACGATGCCTGTAGCAATGGCAACAACGTTGCGCAAACTATTAACTGGCG
AACTACTTACTCTAGCTTCCCGGCAACAATTAATAGACTGGATGGAGGCGGATAAAGTTGCAGGACCACT
TCTGCGCTCGGCCCTTCCGGCTGGCTGGTTTATTGCTGATAAATCTGGAGCCGGTGAGCGTGGCTCTCGC
GGTATCATTGCAGCACTGGGGCCAGATGGTAAGCCCTCCCGTATCGTAGTTATCTACACCACGGGGAGTC
AGGCAACTATGGATGAACGAAATAGACAGATCGCTGAGATAGGTGCCTCACTGATTAAGCATTGGTAACT
GTCAGACCAAGTTTACTCATATATACTTTAGATTGATTTAAAACTTCATTTTTAATTTAAAAGGATCTAG
GTGAAGATCCTTTTTGATAATCCCATGACCAAAATCCCTTAACGTGAGTTTTCGTTCCACTGAGCGTCAG
GTCTCAGTTTTAGAGCTAGAAATAGCAAGTTAAAATAAGGCTAGTCCGTTATCAACTTGAAAAAGTGGCA
CCGAGTCGGTGCTTTTTTTTTTGTCCTTCTGTTTTTTTAGTCAGTCTCTTTTTTCAGAAGTACAACATCT
TGCATGCCTGCAGTGCAGCGTGACCCGGTCGTGCCCCTCTCTAGAGATAATGAGCATTGCATGTCTAAGT
TATAAAAAATTACCACATATTTTTTTTGTCACACTTGTTTGAAGTGCAGTTTATCTATCTTTATACATAT
ATTTAAACTTTACTCTACGAATAATATAATCTATAGTACTACAATAATATCAGTGTTTTAGAGAATCATA
TAAATGAACAGTTAGACATGGTCTAAAGGACAATTGAGTATTTTGACAACAGGACTCTACAGTTTTATCT
TTTTAGTGTGCATGTGTTCTCCTTTTTTTTTGCAAATAGCTTCACCTATATAATACTTCATCCATTTTAT
TAGTACATCCATTTAGGGTTTAGGGTTAATGGTTTTTATAGACTAATTTTTTTAGTACATCTATTTTATT
CTATTTTAGCCTCTAAATTAAGAAAACTAAAACTCTATTTTAGTTTTTTTATTTAATAATTTAGATATAA
AATAGAATAAAATAAAGTGACTAAAAATTAAACAAATACCCTTTAAGAAATTAAAAAAACTAAGGAAACA
TTTTTCTTGTTTCGAGTAGATAATGCCAGCCTGTTAAACGCCGTCGACGAGTCTAACGGACACCAACCAG
CGAACCAGCAGCGTCGCGTCGGGCCAAGCGAAGCAGACGGCACGGCATCTCTGTCGCTGCCTCTGGACCC
CTCTCGAGAGTTCCGCTCCACCGTTGGACTTGCTCCGCTGTCGGCATCCAGAAATTGCGTGGCGGAGCGG
CAGACGTGAGCCGGCACGGCAGGCGGCCTCCTCCTCCTCTCACGGCACCGGCAGCTACGGGGGATTCCTT
TCCCACCGCTCCTTCGCTTTCCCTTCCTCGCCCGCCGTAATAAATAGACACCCCCTCCACACCCTCTTTC
CCCAACCTCGTGTTGTTCGGAGCGCACACACACACAACCAGATCTCCCCCAAATCCACCCGTCGGCACCT
CCGCTTCAAGGTACGCCGCTCGTCCTCCCCCCCCCCCCCTCTCTACCTTCTCTAGATCGGCGTTCCGGTC
CATGGTTAGGGCCCGGTAGTTCTACTTCTGTTCATGTTTGTGTTAGATCCGTGTTTGTGTTAGATCCGTG
CTGCTAGCGTTCGTACACGGATGCGACCTGTACGTCAGACACGTTCTGATTGCTAACTTGCCAGTGTTTC
TCTTTGGGGAATCCTGGGATGGCTCTAGCCGTTCCGCAGACGGGATCGATTTCATGATTTTTTTTGTTTC
GTTGCATAGGGTTTGGTTTGCCCTTTTCCTTTATTTCAATATATGCCGTGCACTTGTTTGTCGGGTCATC
TTTTCATGCTTTTTTTTGTCTTGGTTGTGATGATGTGGTCTGGTTGGGCGGTCGTTCTAGATCGGAGTAG
AATTCTGTTTCAAACTACCTGGTGGATTTATTAATTTTGGATCTGTATGTGTGTGCCATACATATTCATA
GTTACGAATTGAAGATGATGGATGGAAATATCGATCTAGGATAGGTATACATGTTGATGCGGGTTTTACT
GATGCATATACAGAGATGCTTTTTGTTCGCTTGGTTGTGATGATGTGGTGTGGTTGGGCGGTCGTTCATT
CGTTCTAGATCGGAGTAGAATACTGTTTCAAACTACCTGGTGTATTTATTAATTTTGGAACTGTATGTGT
GTGTCATACATCTTCATAGTTACGAGTTTAAGATGGATGGAAATATCGATCTAGGATAGGTATACATGTT
GATGTGGGTTTTACTGATGCATATACATGATGGCATATGCAGCATCTATTCATATGCTCTAACCTTGAGT
ACCTATCTATTATAATAAACAAGTATGTTTTATAATTATTTTGATCTTGATATACTTGGATGATGGCATA
TGCAGCAGCTATATGTGGATTTTTTTAGCCCTGCCTTCATACGCTATTTATTTGCTTGGTACTGTTTCTT
TTGTCGATGCTCACCCTGTTGTTTGGTGTTACTTCTGCAGCCCTAGGCCTACTAGATGGATTACAAGGAC
CACGACGGGGATTACAAGGACCACGACATTGATTACAAGGATGATGATGACAAGATGGCTCCGAAGAAGA
AGAGGAAGGTTGGCATCCACGGGGTGCCAGCTGCTGACAAGAAGTACTCGATCGGCCTCGATATTGGGAC
TAACTCTGTTGGCTGGGCCGTGATCACCGACGAGTACAAGGTGCCCTCAAAGAAGTTCAAGGTCCTGGGC
AACACCGATCGGCATTCCATCAAGAAGAATCTCATTGGCGCTCTCCTGTTCGACAGCGGCGAGACGGCTG
AGGCTACGCGGCTCAAGCGCACCGCCCGCAGGCGGTACACGCGCAGGAAGAATCGCATCTGCTACCTGCA
GGAGATTTTCTCCAACGAGATGGCGAAGGTTGACGATTCTTTCTTCCACAGGCTGGAGGAGTCATTCCTC
GTGGAGGAGGATAAGAAGCACGAGCGGCATCCAATCTTCGGCAACATTGTCGACGAGGTTGCCTACCACG
AGAAGTACCCTACGATCTACCATCTGCGGAAGAAGCTCGTGGACTCCACAGATAAGGCGGACCTCCGCCT
GATCTACCTCGCTCTGGCCCACATGATTAAGTTCAGGGGCCATTTCCTGATCGAGGGGGATCTCAACCCG
GACAATAGCGATGTTGACAAGCTGTTCATCCAGCTCGTGCAGACGTACAACCAGCTCTTCGAGGAGAACC
CCATTAATGCGTCAGGCGTCGACGCGAAGGCTATCCTGTCCGCTAGGCTCTCGAAGTCTCGGCGCCTCGA
GAACCTGATCGCCCAGCTGCCGGGCGAGAAGAAGAACGGCCTGTTCGGGAATCTCATTGCGCTCAGCCTG
GGGCTCACGCCCAACTTCAAGTCGAATTTCGATCTCGCTGAGGACGCCAAGCTGCAGCTCTCCAAGGACA
CATACGACGATGACCTGGATAACCTCCTGGCCCAGATCGGCGATCAGTACGCGGACCTGTTCCTCGCTGC
CAAGAATCTGTCGGACGCCATCCTCCTGTCTGATATTCTCAGGGTGAACACCGAGATTACGAAGGCTCCG
CTCTCAGCCTCCATGATCAAGCGCTACGACGAGCACCATCAGGATCTGACCCTCCTGAAGGCGCTGGTCA
GGCAGCAGCTCCCCGAGAAGTACAAGGAGATCTTCTTCGATCAGTCGAAGAACGGCTACGCTGGGTACAT
TGACGGCGGGGCCTCTCAGGAGGAGTTCTACAAGTTCATCAAGCCGATTCTGGAGAAGATGGACGGCACG
GAGGAGCTGCTGGTGAAGCTCAATCGCGAGGACCTCCTGAGGAAGCAGCGGACATTCGATAACGGCAGCA
TCCCACACCAGATTCATCTCGGGGAGCTGCACGCTATCCTGAGGAGGCAGGAGGACTTCTACCCTTTCCT
CAAGGATAACCGCGAGAAGATCGAGAAGATTCTGACTTTCAGGATCCCGTACTACGTCGGCCCACTCGCT
AGGGGCAACTCCCGCTTCGCTTGGATGACCCGCAAGTCAGAGGAGACGATCACGCCGTGGAACTTCGAGG
AGGTGGTCGACAAGGGCGCTAGCGCTCAGTCGTTCATCGAGAGGATGACGAATTTCGACAAGAACCTGCC
AAATGAGAAGGTGCTCCCTAAGCACTCGCTCCTGTACGAGTACTTCACAGTCTACAACGAGCTGACTAAG
GTGAAGTATGTGACCGAGGGCATGAGGAAGCCGGCTTTCCTGTCTGGGGAGCAGAAGAAGGCCATCGTGG
ACCTCCTGTTCAAGACCAACCGGAAGGTCACGGTTAAGCAGCTCAAGGAGGACTACTTCAAGAAGATTGA
GTGCTTCGATTCGGTCGAGATCTCTGGCGTTGAGGACCGCTTCAACGCCTCCCTGGGGACCTACCACGAT
CTCCTGAAGATCATTAAGGATAAGGACTTCCTGGACAACGAGGAGAATGAGGATATCCTCGAGGACATTG
TGCTGACACTCACTCTGTTCGAGGACCGGGAGATGATCGAGGAGCGCCTGAAGACTTACGCCCATCTCTT
CGATGACAAGGTCATGAAGCAGCTCAAGAGGAGGAGGTACACCGGCTGGGGGAGGCTGAGCAGGAAGCTC
ATCAACGGCATTCGGGACAAGCAGTCCGGGAAGACGATCCTCGACTTCCTGAAGAGCGATGGCTTCGCGA
ACCGCAATTTCATGCAGCTGATTCACGATGACAGCCTCACATTCAAGGAGGATATCCAGAAGGCTCAGGT
GAGCGGCCAGGGGGACTCGCTGCACGAGCATATCGCGAACCTCGCTGGCTCGCCAGCTATCAAGAAGGGG
ATTCTGCAGACCGTGAAGGTTGTGGACGAGCTGGTGAAGGTCATGGGCAGGCACAAGCCTGAGAACATCG
TCATTGAGATGGCCCGGGAGAATCAGACCACGCAGAAGGGCCAGAAGAACTCACGCGAGAGGATGAAGAG
GATCGAGGAGGGCATTAAGGAGCTGGGGTCCCAGATCCTCAAGGAGCACCCGGTGGAGAACACGCAGCTG
CAGAATGAGAAGCTCTACCTGTACTACCTCCAGAATGGCCGCGATATGTATGTGGACCAGGAGCTGGATA
TTAACAGGCTCAGCGATTACGACGTCGATCATATCGTTCCACAGTCATTCCTGAAGGATGACTCCATTGA
CAACAAGGTCCTCACCAGGTCGGACAAGAACCGGGGCAAGTCTGATAATGTTCCTTCAGAGGAGGTCGTT
AAGAAGATGAAGAACTACTGGCGCCAGCTCCTGAATGCCAAGCTGATCACGCAGCGGAAGTTCGATAACC
TCACAAAGGCTGAGAGGGGCGGGCTCTCTGAGCTGGACAAGGCGGGCTTCATCAAGAGGCAGCTGGTCGA
GACACGGCAGATCACTAAGCACGTTGCGCAGATTCTCGACTCACGGATGAACACTAAGTACGATGAGAAT
GACAAGCTGATCCGCGAGGTGAAGGTCATCACCCTGAAGTCAAAGCTCGTCTCCGACTTCAGGAAGGATT
TCCAGTTCTACAAGGTTCGGGAGATCAACAATTACCACCATGCCCATGACGCGTACCTGAACGCGGTGGT
CGGCACAGCTCTGATCAAGAAGTACCCAAAGCTCGAGAGCGAGTTCGTGTACGGGGACTACAAGGTTTAC
GATGTGAGGAAGATGATCGCCAAGTCGGAGCAGGAGATTGGCAAGGCTACCGCCAAGTACTTCTTCTACT
CTAACATTATGAATTTCTTCAAGACAGAGATCACTCTGGCCAATGGCGAGATCCGGAAGCGCCCCCTCAT
CGAGACGAACGGCGAGACGGGGGAGATCGTGTGGGACAAGGGCAGGGATTTCGCGACCGTCAGGAAGGTT
CTCTCCATGCCACAAGTGAATATCGTCAAGAAGACAGAGGTCCAGACTGGCGGGTTCTCTAAGGAGTCAA
TTCTGCCTAAGCGGAACAGCGACAAGCTCATCGCCCGCAAGAAGGACTGGGATCCGAAGAAGTACGGCGG
GTTCGACAGCCCCACTGTGGCCTACTCGGTCCTGGTTGTGGCGAAGGTTGAGAAGGGCAAGTCCAAGAAG
CTCAAGAGCGTGAAGGAGCTGCTGGGGATCACGATTATGGAGCGCTCCAGCTTCGAGAAGAACCCGATCG
ATTTCCTGGAGGCGAAGGGCTACAAGGAGGTGAAGAAGGACCTGATCATTAAGCTCCCCAAGTACTCACT
CTTCGAGCTGGAGAACGGCAGGAAGCGGATGCTGGCTTCCGCTGGCGAGCTGCAGAAGGGGAACGAGCTG
GCTCTGCCGTCCAAGTATGTGAACTTCCTCTACCTGGCCTCCCACTACGAGAAGCTCAAGGGCAGCCCCG
AGGACAACGAGCAGAAGCAGCTGTTCGTCGAGCAGCACAAGCATTACCTCGACGAGATCATTGAGCAGAT
TTCCGAGTTCTCCAAGCGCGTGATCCTGGCCGACGCGAATCTGGATAAGGTCCTCTCCGCGTACAACAAG
CACCGCGACAAGCCAATCAGGGAGCAGGCTGAGAATATCATTCATCTCTTCACCCTGACGAACCTCGGCG
CCCCTGCTGCTTTCAAGTACTTCGACACAACTATCGATCGCAAGAGGTACACAAGCACTAAGGAGGTCCT
GGACGCGACCCTCATCCACCAGTCGATTACCGGCCTCTACGAGACGCGCATCGACCTGTCTCAGCTCGGG
GGCGACAAGCGGCCAGCGGCGACGAAGAAGGCGGGGCAGGCGAAGAAGAAGAAGTGAGCTCAGAGCTTTC
GTTCGTATCATCGGTTTCGACAACGTTCGTCAAGTTCAATGCATCAGTTTCATTGCGCACACACCAGAAT
CCTACTGAGTTTGAGTATTATGGCATTGGGAAAACTGTTTTTCTTGTACCATTTGTTGTGCTTGTAATTT
ACTGTGTTTTTTATTCGGTTTTCGCTATCGAACTGTGAAATGGAAATGGATGGAGAAGAGTTAATGAATG
ATATGGTCCTTTTGTTCATTCTCAAATTAATATTATTTGTTTTTTCTCTTATTTGTTGTGTGTTGAATTT
GAAATTATAAGAGATATGCAAACATTTTGTTTTGAGTAAAAATGTGTCAAATCGTGGCCTCTAATGACCG
AAGTTAATATGAGGAGTAAAACACTTGTAGTTGTACCATTATGCTTATTCACTAGGCAACAAATATATTT
TCAGACCTAGAAAAGCTGCAAATGTTACTGAATACAAGTATGTCCTCTTGTGTTTTAGACATTTATGAAC
TTTCCTTTATGTAATTTTCCAGAATCCTTGTCAGATTCTAATCATTGCTTTATAATTATAGTTATACTCA
TGGATTTGTAGTTGAGTATGAAAATATTTTTTAATGCATTTTATGACTTGCCAATTGATTGACAACGAAT
TCGGATCCTCCATGCCTACATCAACTAATTTGATTCCTTGAGTTTACGTTTAGTGATATGTCTATTTTTA
GAGCTTGTTGGGGCTTCGGCCTCAGCTCTAGCCAGCCAAACATGTTCTACCAAGTACCCTATGTTGGCAT
GATATAGTGATGCATTATAACAATAAATGAGCGAGGGATTGCTGGCTGAAAAAGCTATACTAGCTGCATT
TGGTTATAGTTAACCGAACTATTAATTGCGTGTACAACAAAATAAAAAAAATGCATGTTGCACATTCTTT
CATTAACATTATGTTTTGGTAGTGTGAATTAGAAATTTGATTGACAGTAGATCGACAAACATAGTTTCAA
TATGCTTAAGTTAGTTATGACTTTAACATATCAGTCTCCTTGATATTTTCGTTTTAGATTCGTCTCTCTT
CTAGTGTGTATGTCCACCTTCCATAGCAGTGAGGGTTCCATTCCATCCCTGTAAAAAAAAATCAACCACT
ACTATTTATTTCTAAAAGCAAAATGATAAAATATCATTTTTTTAATAGAATAAGAAAGTATTGGGTACAT
AGTGATGTGCACGTAGGAGTAAACATAAAAAAGGCAGATTTTCTAGGTTGGCCCAGGTGTGCAGTGCAGC
AAATTATTCCGCGTTGGCACGGCCGCAGCGCAGAGACAGCCTCAAGCTCTCAACTTTCCAGTGAGGCCGG
CGCCTCTTTACATCTCATTCCCCCAATTTCCCACCACCATCGCCATTGCCACCACCTCTCCTATATCTCG
CCCTCCCCCTCCTCCCTCCCACGCCATTCGCCTCCTTCTTGCTGCAGCCGCCATCCCCGGTTCGGTTCTC
TCCTCTTCTTTAGGTGAGCAACTGCCTCTCCATGTCCAGGCCCTCCCGGCAGGGAAGACTCGTGTTTTTG
TAGGATGAATGTTTAGTTCAAGTTACATTTTTCTGTATTAATCTATAGTCTTTGTAAACACTGTTTTGAA
TGATTTATTTTGTGTTATGCAGATCAGTTACTAGATGGCGCAAGTTAGCAGAATCTGCAATGGTGTGCAG
AACCCATCTCTTATCTCCAATCTCTCGAAATCCAGTCAACGCAAATCTCCCTTATCGGTTTCTCTGAAGA
CGCAGCAGCATCCACGAGCTTATCCGATTTCGTCGTCGTGGGGATTGAAGAAGAGTGGGATGACGTTAAT
TGGCTCTGAGCTTCGTCCTCTTAAGGTCATGTCTTCTGTTTCCACGGCGTGCATGTCGCACGGTGCAAGC
AGCCGGCCCGCAACCGCCCGCAAATCCTCTGGCCTTTCCGGAACCGTCCGCATTCCCGGCGACAAGTCGA
TCTCCCACCGGTCCTTCATGTTCGGCGGCCTCGCGAGCGGTGAAACGCGCATCACCGGCCTTCTGGAAGG
CGAGGACGTCATCAATACGGGCAAGGCGATGCAGGCCATGGGCGCCAGGATCCGTAAGGAAGGCGACACC
TGGATCATCGATGGCGTCGGCAATGGCGGCCTCCTGGCGCCTGAGGCGCCGCTCGATTTCGGCAATGCCG
CCACGGGCTGCCGCCTGACCATGGGCCTCGTCGGGGTCTACGATTTCGACAGCACCTTCATCGGCGACGC
CTCGCTCACAAAGCGCCCGATGGGCCGCGTGTTGAACCCGCTGCGCGAAATGGGCGTGCAGGTCAAATCG
GAAGACGGTGACCGTCTTCCCGTTACCTTGCGCGGGCCGAAGACGCCGACGCCGATCACCTACCGCGTGC
CGATGGCCTCCGCACAGGTGAAGTCCGCCGTGCTGCTCGCCGGCCTCAACACGCCCGGCATCACGACGGT
CATCGAGCCGATCATGACGCGCGATCATACGGAAAAGATGCTGCAGGGCTTTGGCGCCAACCTTACCGTC
GAGACGGATGCGGACGGCGTGCGCACCATCCGCCTGGAAGGTCGCGGCAAGCTCACCGGCCAAGTCATCG
ACGTGCCGGGCGACCCGTCCTCGACGGCCTTCCCGCTGGTTGCGGCCCTGCTTGTTCCGGGCTCCGACGT
CACCATCCTCAACGTGCTGATGAACCCCACCCGCACCGGCCTCATCCTGACGCTGCAGGAAATGGGCGCC
GACATCGAAGTCATCAACCCGCGCCTTGCCGGCGGCGAAGACGTGGCGGACCTGCGCGTTCGCTCCTCCA
CGCTGAAGGGCGTCACGGTGCCGGAAGACCGCGCGCCTTCGATGATCGACGAATATCCGATTCTCGCTGT
CGCCGCCGCCTTCGCGGAAGGGGCGACCGTGATGAACGGTCTGGAAGAACTCCGCGTCAAGGAAAGCGAC
CGCCTCTCGGCCGTCGCCAATGGCCTCAAGCTCAATGGCGTGGATTGCGATGAGGGCGAGACGTCGCTCG
TCGTGCGCGGCCGCCCTGACGGCAAGGGGCTCGGCAACGCCTCGGGCGCCGCCGTCGCCACCCATCTCGA
TCACCGCATCGCCATGAGCTTCCTCGTCATGGGCCTCGTGTCGGAAAACCCTGTCACGGTGGACGATGCC
ACGATGATCGCCACGAGCTTCCCGGAGTTCATGGACCTGATGGCCGGGCTGGGCGCGAAGATCGAACTCT
CCGATACGAAGGCTGCCTGACTCGACGAATTTCCCCGATCGTTCAAACATTTGGCAATAAAGTTTCTTAA
GATTGAATCCTGTTGCCGGTCTTGCGATGATTATCATATAATTTCTGTTGAATTACGTTAAGCATGTAAT
AATTAACATGTAATGCATGACGTTATTTATGAGATGGGTTTTTATGATTAGAGTCCCGCAATTATACATT
TAATACGCGATAGAAAACAAAATATAGCGCGCAAACTAGGATAAATTATCGCGCGCGGTGTCATCTATGT
TACTAGATCGGGAACTAGGTAATTCGTAATCATGTCATAGCTGTTTCCTGTGTGAAATTGTTATCCGCTC
ACAATTCCACACAACATACGAGCCGGAAGCATAAAGTGTAAAGCCTGGGGTGCCTAATGAGTGAGCTAAC
TCACATTAATTGCGTTGCGCTCACTGCCCGCTTTCCAGTCGGGAAACCTGTCGTGCCAGCTGCATTAATG
AATCGGCCAACGCGCGGGGAGAGGCGGTTTGCGTATTGGCTAGAGCAGCTTGCCAACATGGTGGAGCACG
ACACTCTCGTCTACTCCAAGAATATCAAAGATACAGTCTCAGAAGACCAAAGGGCTATTGAGACTTTTCA
ACAAAGGGTAATATCGGGAAACCTCCTCGGATTCCATTGCCCAGCTATCTGTCACTTCATCAAAAGGACA
GTAGAAAAGGAAGGTGGCACCTACAAATGCCATCATTGCGATAAAGGAAAGGCTATCGTTCAAGATGCCT
CTGCCGACAGTGGTCCCAAAGATGGACCCCCACCCACGAGGAGCATCGTGGAAAAAGAAGACGTTCCAAC
CACGTCTTCAAAGCAAGTGGATTGATGTGAACATGGTGGAGCACGACACTCTCGTCTACTCCAAGAATAT
CAAAGATACAGTCTCAGAAGACCAAAGGGCTATTGAGACTTTTCAACAAAGGGTAATATCGGGAAACCTC
CTCGGATTCCATTGCCCAGCTATCTGTCACTTCATCAAAAGGACAGTAGAAAAGGAAGGTGGCACCTACA
AATGCCATCATTGCGATAAAGGAAAGGCTATCGTTCAAGATGCCTCTGCCGACAGTGGTCCCAAAGATGG
ACCCCCACCCACGAGGAGCATCGTGGAAAAAGAAGACGTTCCAACCACGTCTTCAAAGCAAGTGGATTGA
TGTGATATCTCCACTGACGTAAGGGATGACGCACAATCCCACTATCCTTCGCAAGACCCTTCCTCTATAT
AAGGAAGTTCATTTCATTTGGAGAGGACACGCTGAAATCACCAGTCTCTCTCTACAAATCTATCTCTCTC
GAGTCTACCATGAGCCCAGAACGACGCCCGGCCGACATCCGCCGTGCCACCGAGGCGGACATGCCGGCGG
TCTGCACCATCGTCAACCACTACATCGAGACAAGCACGGTCAACTTCCGTACCGAGCCGCAGGAACCGCA
GGAGTGGACGGACGACCTCGTCCGTCTGCGGGAGCGCTATCCCTGGCTCGTCGCCGAGGTGGACGGCGAG
GTCGCCGGCATCGCCTACGCGGGCCCCTGGAAGGCACGCAACGCCTACGACTGGACGGCCGAGTCGACCG
TGTACGTCTCCCCCCGCCACCAGCGGACGGGACTGGGCTCCACGCTCTACACCCACCTCCTGAAGTCCCT
GGAGGCACAGGGCTTCAAGAGCGTGGTCGCTGTCATCGGGCTGCCCAACGACCCGAGCGTGCGCATGCAC
GAGGCGCTCGGATATGCCCCACGCGGCATGCTGCGGGCGGCCGGCTTCAAGCACGGGAACTGGCATGACG
TGGGTTTCTGGCAGCTGGACTTCAGCCTGCCGGTACCGCCCCGTCCGGTCCTGCCCGTCACCGAGATTTG
ACTCGAGTTTCTCCATAATAATGTGTGAGTAGTTCCCAGATAAGGGAATTAGGGTTCCTATAGGGTTTCG
CTCATGTGTTGAGCATATAAGAAACCCTTAGTATGTATTTGTATTTGTAAAATACTTCTATCAATAAAAT
TTCTAATTCCTAAAACCAAAATCCAGTACTAAAATCCAGATCCCCCGAATTAATTCGGCGTTAATTCAGT
ACATTAAAAACGTCCGCAATGTGTTATTAAGTTGTCTAAGCGTCAATTTGTTTACACCACAATATATCCT
GCCACCAGCCAGCCAACAGCTCCCCGACCGGCAGCTCGGCACAAAATCACCACTCGATACAGGCAGCCCA
TCAGTCCGGGACGGCGTCAGCGGGAGAGCCGTTGTAAGGCGGCAGACTTTGCTCATGTTACCGATGCTAT
TCGGAAGAACGGCAACTAAGCTGCCGGGTTTGAAACACGGATGATCTCGCGGAGGGTAGCATGTTGATTG
TAACGATGACAGAGCGTTGCTGCCTGTGATCACCGCGGCTGGCAAACAGCTATTATGGGTATTATGGGTC
TAGTGGGTTTCAAAATCGGCTCCGTCGATACTATGTTATACGCCAACTTTGAAAACAACTTTGAAAAAGC
TGTTTTCTGGTATTTAAGGTTTTAGAATGCAAGGAACAGTGAATTGGAGTTCGTCTTGTTATAATTAGCT
TCTTGGGGTATCTTTAAATACTGTAGAAAAGAGGAAGGAAATAATAAATGGCTAAAATGAGAATATCACC
GGAATTGAAAAAACTGATCGAAAAATACCGCTGCGTAAAAGATACGGAAGGAATGTCTCCTGCTAAGGTA
TATAAGCTGGTGGGAGAAAATGAAAACCTATATTTAAAAATGACGGACAGCCGGTATAAAGGGACCACCT
ATGATGTGGAACGGGAAAAGGACATGATGCTATGGCTGGAAGGAAAGCTGCCTGTTCCAAAGGTCCTGCA
CTTTGAACGGCATGATGGCTGGAGCAATCTGCTCATGAGTGAGGCCGATGGCGTCCTTTGCTCGGAAGAG
TATGAAGATGAACAAAGCCCTGAAAAGATTATCGAGCTGTATGCGGAGTGCATCAGGCTCTTTCACTCCA
TCGACATATCGGATTGTCCCTATACGAATAGCTTAGACAGCCGCTTAGCCGAATTGGATTACTTACTGAA
TAACGATCTGGCCGATGTGGATTGCGAAAACTGGGAAGAAGACACTCCATTTAAAGATCCGCGCGAGCTG
TATGATTTTTTAAAGACGGAAAAGCCCGAAGAGGAACTTGTCTTTTCCCACGGCGACCTGGGAGACAGCA
ACATCTTTGTGAAAGATGGCAAAGTAAGTGGCTTTATTGATCTTGGGAGAAGCGGCAGGGCGGACAAGTG
GTATGACATTGCCTTCTGCGTCCGGTCGATCAGGGAGGATATCGGGGAAGAACAGTATGTCGAGCTATTT
TTTGACTTACTGGGGATCAAGCCTGATTGGGAGAAAATAAAATATTATATTTTACTGGATGAATTGTTTT
AGTACCTAATCTCGGGGACGTCTAACTACTAAGCGAGAGTAGGGAACTGCCAGGCATCAAATAAAACGAA
AGGCTCAGTCGGAAGACTGGGCCTTTCGTTTTATCTGTTGTTTGTCGGTGAACGCTCTCCTGAGTAGGAC
AAATCCGCCGGGAGCGGATTTGAACGTTGTGAAGCAACGGCCCGGAGGGTGGCGGGCAGGACGCCCGCCA
TAAACTGCCAGGCATCAAACTAAGCAGAAGGCCATCCTGACGGATGGCCTTTTTGCGTTTCTACAAACTC
TTCCTGTTAGATGCATGACCAAAATCCCTTAACGTGAGTTTTCGTTCCACTGAGCGTCAGACCCCGTAGA
AAAGATCAAAGGATCTTCTTGAGATCCTTTTTTTCTGCGCGTAATCTGCTGCTTGCAAACAAAAAAACCA
CCGCTACCAGCGGTGGTTTGTTTGCCGGATCAAGAGCTACCAACTCTTTTTCCGAAGGTAACTGGCTTCA
GCAGAGCGCAGATACCAAATACTGTCCTTCTAGTGTAGCCGTAGTTAGGCCACCACTTCAAGAACTCTGT
AGCACCGCCTACATACCTCGCTCTGCTAATCCTGTTACCAGTGGCTGCTGCCAGTGGCGATAAGTCGTGT
CTTACCGGGTTGGACTCAAGACGATAGTTACCGGATAAGGCGCAGCGGTCGGGCTGAACGGGGGGTTCGT
GCACACAGCCCAGCTTGGAGCGAACGACCTACACCGAACTGAGATACCTACAGCGTGAGCTATGAGAAAG
CGCCACGCTTCCCGAAGGGAGAAAGGCGGACAGGTATCCGGTAAGCGGCAGGGTCGGAACAGGAGAGCGC
ACGAGGGAGCTTCCAGGGGGAAACGCCTGGTATCTTTATAGTCCTGTCGGGTTTCGCCACCTCTGACTTG
AGCGTCGATTTTTGTGATGCTCGTCAGGGGGGCGGAGCCTATGGAAAAACGCCAGCAACGCGGCCTTTTT
ACGGTTCCTGGCCTTTTGCTGGCCTTTTGCTCACATGTTCTTTCCTGCGTTATCCCCTGATTCTGTGGAT
AACCGTATTACCGCCTTTGAGTGAGCTGATACCGCTCGCCGCAGCCGAACGACCGAGCGCAGCGAGTCAG
TGAGCGAGGAAGCGGAAGAGCGCCTGATGCGGTATTTTCTCCTTACGCATCTGTGCGGTATTTCACACCG
CATATGGTGCACTCTCAGTACAATCTGCTCTGATGCCGCATAGTTAAGCCAGTATACACTCCGCTATCGC
TACGTGACTGGGTCATGGCTGCGCCCCGACACCCGCCAACACCCGCTGACGCGCCCTGACGGGCTTGTCT
GCTCCCGGCATCCGCTTACAGACAAGCTGTGACCGTCTCCGGGAGCTGCATGTGTCAGAGGTTTTCACCG
TCATCACCGAAACGCGCGAGGCAGGGTGCCTTGATGTGGGCGCCGGCGGTCGAGTGGCGACGGCGCGGCT
TGTCCGCGCCCTGGTAGATTGCCTGGCCGTAGGCCAGCCATTTTTGAGCGGCCAGCGGCCGCGATAGGCC
GACGCGAAGCGGCGGGGCGTAGGGAGCGCAGCGACCGAAGGGTAGGCGCTTTTTGCAGCTCTTCGGCTGT
GCGCTGGCCAGACAGTTATGCACAGGCCAGGCGGGTTTTAAGAGTTTTAATAAGTTTTAAAGAGTTTTAG
GCGGAAAAATCGCCTTTTTTCTCTTTTATATCAGTCACTTACATGTGTGACCGGTTCCCAATGTACGGCT
TTGGGTTCCCAATGTACGGGTTCCGGTTCCCAATGTACGGCTTTGGGTTCCCAATGTACGTGCTATCCAC
AGGAAACAGACCTTTTCGACCTTTTTCCCCTGCTAGGGCAATTTGCCCTAGCATCTGCTCCGTACATTAG
GAACCGGCGGATGCTTCGCCCTCGATCAGGTTGCGGTAGCGCATGACTAGGATCGGGCCAGCCTGCCCCG
CCTCCTCCTTCAAATCGTACTCCGGCAGGTCATTTGACCCGATCAGCTTGCGCACGGTGAAACAGAACTT
CTTGAACTCTCCGGCGCTGCCACTGCGTTCGTAGATCGTCTTGAACAACCATCTGGCTTCTGCCTTGCCT
GCGGCGCGGCGTGCCAGGCGGTAGAGAAAACGGCCGATGCCGGGATCGATCAAAAAGTAATCGGGGTGAA
CCGTCAGCACGTCCGGGTTCTTGCCTTCTGTGATCTCGCGGTACATCCAATCAGCTAGCTCGATCTCGAT
GTACTCCGGCCGCCCGGTTTCGCTCTTTACGATCTTGTAGCGGCTAATCAAGGCTTCACCCTCGGATACC
GTCACCAGGCGGCCGTTCTTGGCCTTCTTCGTACGCTGCATGGCAACGTGCGTGGTGTTTAACCGAATGC
AGGTTTCTACCAGGTCGTCTTTCTGCTTTCCGCCATCGGCTCGCCGGCAGAACTTGAGTACGTCCGCAAC
GTGTGGACGGAACACGCGGCCGGGCTTGTCTCCCTTCCCTTCCCGGTATCGGTTCATGGATTCGGTTAGA
TGGGAAACCGCCATCAGTACCAGGTCGTAATCCCACACACTGGCCATGCCGGCCGGCCCTGCGGAAACCT
CTACGTGCCCGTCTGGAAGCTCGTAGCGGATCACCTCGCCAGCTCGTCGGTCACGCTTCGACAGACGGAA
AACGGCCACGTCCATGATGCTGCGACTATCGCGGGTGCCCACGTCATAGAGCATCGGAACGAAAAAATCT
GGTTGCTCGTCGCCCTTGGGCGGCTTCCTAATCGACGGCGCACCGGCTGCCGGCGGTTGCCGGGATTCTT
TGCGGATTCGATCAGCGGCCGCTTGCCACGATTCACCGGGGCGTGCTTCTGCCTCGATGCGTTGCCGCTG
GGCGGCCTGCGCGGCCTTCAACTTCTCCACCAGGTCATCACCCAGCGCCGCGCCGATTTGTACCGGGCCG
GATGGTTTGCGACCGCTCACGCCGATTCCTCGGGCTTGGGGGTTCCAGTGCCATTGCAGGGCCGGCAGGC
AACCCAGCCGCTTACGCCTGGCCAACCGCCCGTTCCTCCACACATGGGGCATTCCACGGCGTCGGTGCCT
GGTTGTTCTTGATTTTCCATGCCGCCTCCTTTAGCCGCTAAAATTCATCTACTCATTTATTCATTTGCTC
ATTTACTCTGGTAGCTGCGCGATGTATTCAGATAGCAGCTCGGTAATGGTCTTGCCTTGGCGTACCGCGT
ACATCTTCAGCTTGGTGTGATCCTCCGCCGGCAACTGAAAGTTGACCCGCTTCATGGCTGGCGTGTCTGC
CAGGCTGGCCAACGTTGCAGCCTTGCTGCTGCGTGCGCTCGGACGGCCGGCACTTAGCGTGTTTGTGCTT
TTGCTCATTTTCTCTTTACCTCATTAACTCAAATGAGTTTTGATTTAATTTCAGCGGCCAGCGCCTGGAC
CTCGCGGGCAGCGTCGCCCTCGGGTTCTGATTCAAGAACGGTTGTGCCGGCGGCGGCAGTGCCTGGGTAG
CTCACGCGCTGCGTGATACGGGACTCAAGAATGGGCAGCTCGTACCCGGCCAGCGCCTCGGCAACCTCAC
CGCCGATGCGCGTGCCTTTGATCGCCCGCGACACGACAAAGGCCGCTTGTAGCCTTCCATCCGTGACCTC
AATGCGCTGCTTAACCAGCTCCACCAGGTCGGCGGTGGCCCATATGTCGTAAGGGCTTGGCTGCACCGGA
ATCAGCACGAAGTCGGCTGCCTTGATCGCGGACACAGCCAAGTCCGCCGCCTGGGGCGCTCCGTCGATCA
CTACGAAGTCGCGCCGGCCGATGGCCTTCACGTCGCGGTCAATCGTCGGGCGGTCGATGCCGACAACGGT
TAGCGGTTGATCTTCCCGCACGGCCGCCCAATCGCGGGCACTGCCCTGGGGATCGGAATCGACTAACAGA
ACATCGGCCCCGGCGAGTTGCAGGGCGCGGGCTAGATGGGTTGCGATGGTCGTCTTGCCTGACCCGCCTT
TCTGGTTAAGTACAGCGATAACCTTCATGCGTTCCCCTTGCGTATTTGTTTATTTACTCATCGCATCATA
TACGCAGCGACCGCATGACGCAAGCTGTTTTACTCAAATACACATCACCTTTTTAGACGGCGGCGCTCGG
TTTCTTCAGCGGCCAAGCTGGCCGGCCAGGCCGCCAGCTTGGCATCAGACAAACCGGCCAGGATTTCATG
CAGCCGCACGGTTGAGACGTGCGCGGGCGGCTCGAACACGTACCCGGCCGCGATCATCTCCGCCTCGATC
TCTTCGGTAATGAAAAACGGTTCGTCCTGGCCGTCCTGGTGCGGTTTCATGCTTGTTCCTCTTGGCGTTC
ATTCTCGGCGGCCGCCAGGGCGTCGGCCTCGGTCAATGCGTCCTCACGGAAGGCACCGCGCCGCCTGGCC
TCGGTGGGCGTCACTTCCTCGCTGCGCTCAAGTGCGCGGTACAGGGTCGAGCGATGCACGCCAAGCAGTG
CAGCCGCCTCTTTCACGGTGCGGCCTTCCTGGTCGATCAGCTCGCGGGCGTGCGCGATCTGTGCCGGGGT
GAGGGTAGGGCGGGGGCCAAACTTCACGCCTCGGGCCTTGGCGGCCTCGCGCCCGCTCCGGGTGCGGTCG
ATGATTAGGGAACGCTCGAACTCGGCAATGCCGGCGAACACGGTCAACACCATGCGGCCGGCCGGCGTGG
TGGTGTCGGCCCACGGCTCTGCCAGGCTACGCAGGCCCGCGCCGGCCTCCTGGATGCGCTCGGCAATGTC
CAGTAGGTCGCGGGTGCTGCGGGCCAGGCGGTCTAGCCTGGTCACTGTCACAACGTCGCCAGGGCGTAGG
TGGTCAAGCATCCTGGCCAGCTCCGGGCGGTCGCGCCTGGTGCCGGTGATCTTCTCGGAAAACAGCTTGG
TGCAGCCGGCCGCGTGCAGTTCGGCCCGTTGGTTGGTCAAGTCCTGGTCGTCGGTGCTGACGCGGGCATA
GCCCAGCAGGCCAGCGGCGGCGCTCTTGTTCATGGCGTAATGTCTCCGGTTCTAGTCGCAAGTATTCTAC
TTTATGCGACTAAAACACGCGACAAGAAAACGCCAGGAAAAGGGCAGGGCGGCAGCCTGTCGCGTAACTT
AGGACTTGTGCGACATGTCGTTTTCAGAAGACGGCTGCACTGAACGTCAGAAGCCGACTGCACTATAGCA
GCGGAGGGGTTGGATCAAAGTACCCATAATACCCATAATAGCTGTTTGCCAGTACTTTGATCCCGAGGGG
AACCCTGTGGTTGGCATGCACATACAAATGGACGAACGGATAAACCTTTTCACGCCCTTTTAAATATCCG
TTATTCTAATAAACGCTCTTTTCTCTTAG
Features (pLannotate 1.2.2; 30 found; start..end, strand, type, name):
      1..25      -  misc_feature   RB T-DNA repeat: right border repeat from nopaline C58 T-DNA
     91..245     -  CDS            lacZα (fragment): LacZα fragment of β-galactosidase; lacZ fragment
    311..690     +  promoter       OsU3 promoter: Oryza sativa (rice) snRNA U3 promoter
    713..817     +  promoter       AmpR promoter: bla
    818..1678    +  CDS            AmpR: β-lactamase; bla; confers resistance to ampicillin, carbenicillin, and related antibiotics
   1827..1902    +  misc_RNA       gRNA scaffold: guide RNA scaffold for the Streptococcus pyogenes CRISPR/Cas9 system
   1968..3960    +  promoter       Ubi promoter: maize polyubiquitin gene promoter
   4021..4040    +  CDS            2xFLAG (fragment): two tandem FLAG® epitope tags
   4096..8196    +  CDS            cas9: CAS9_STRP1 - Also known as csn1 From Streptococcus pyogenes serotype M1.
   8254..8886    +  terminator     E9 terminator: terminator and polyadenylation signal from the pea rbcS-E9 gene
  10133..11497   +  CDS            aroA: AROA_AGRSC - Experimental evidence at protein level: Swiss-Prot protein existence level 1. Catalyzes the transfer of the enolpyruvyl moiety of phosphoenolpyruvate (PEP) to the 5-hydroxyl of shikimate-3-phosphate (S3P) to produce enolpyruvyl shikimate-3-phosphate and inorganic phosphate. From Agrobacterium sp. (strain CP4).
  11517..11769   +  terminator     NOS terminator: nopaline synthase terminator and poly(A) signal
  11816..11838   -  protein_bind   lac operator (fragment): The lac repressor binds to the lac operator to inhibit transcription in E. coli. This inhibition can be relieved by adding lactose or isopropyl-β-D-thiogalactopyranoside (IPTG). lac repressor encoded by lacI
  11842..11872   -  promoter       lac promoter: promoter for the E. coli lac operon
  11887..11908   -  protein_bind   CAP binding site: CAP binding activates transcription in the presence of cAMP. E. coli catabolite activator protein
  11921..12009   -  CDS            lacI (fragment): lac repressor; lacI; The lac repressor binds to the lac operator to inhibit transcription in E. coli. This inhibition can be relieved by adding lactose or isopropyl-β-D-thiogalactopyranoside (IPTG).
  12099..12775   +  promoter       CaMV 35S promoter (enhanced): cauliflower mosaic virus 35S promoter with a duplicated enhancer region
  12820..13368   +  CDS            bar: PAT_STRHY - Experimental evidence at protein level: Swiss-Prot protein existence level 1. Inactivates phosphinothricin (PPT) by transfer of an acetyl group from acetyl CoA. Can also acetylate demethylphosphinothricin but not PTT or glutamate. This enzyme is an effector of phosphinothricin tripeptide (PTT or bialaphos) resistance. From Streptomyces hygroscopicus. Introduced by genetic manipulation and expressed in glufosinate-tolerant maize by Dekalb Genetics.
  13378..13552   +  polyA_signal   CaMV poly(A) signal: cauliflower mosaic virus polyadenylation signal
  13630..13654   -  misc_feature   LB T-DNA repeat: left border repeat from nopaline C58 T-DNA
  14118..14912   +  CDS            KanR: aminoglycoside phosphotransferase; aphA-3; confers resistance to kanamycin
  14971..15014   -  terminator     rrnB T1 terminator: Escherichia coli rrnB; transcription terminator T1 from the E. coli rrnB gene
  15146..15173   +  terminator     rrnB T2 terminator: transcription terminator T2 from the E. coli rrnB gene
  15279..15867   +  rep_origin     ori: high-copy-number ColE1/pMB1/pBR322/pUC origin of replication
  16053..16193   -  misc_feature   bom: basis of mobility region from pBR322
  16295..16334   -  CDS            rop (fragment): Rop protein, which maintains plasmids at low copy number; rop
  16537..16731   -  rep_origin     pVS1 oriV: origin of replication for the Pseudomonas plasmid pVS1 (Heeb et al., 2000)
  16797..17870   -  CDS            pVS1 RepA: replication protein from the Pseudomonas plasmid pVS1 (Heeb et al., 2000)
  18299..18928   -  CDS            pVS1 StaA: stability protein from the Pseudomonas plasmid pVS1 (Heeb et al., 2000)
  19488..19889   -  CDS            Y4CG_SINFN (fragment): Protein inferred from homology: Swiss-Prot protein existence level 3. From Sinorhizobium fredii (strain NBRC 101917 / NGR234).
