>Addgene plasmid #134760 | pGB411 | addgene full sequence | sequence record 266449 | Addgene NGS Result
GTTTACCCGCCAATATATCCTGTCAAACACTGATAGTTTAAACTGAAGGCGGGAAACGACAATCTGATCC
AAGCTCAAGCTGCTCTAGCATTCGCCATTCAGGCTGCGCAACTGTTGGGAAGGGCGATCGGTGCGGGCCT
CTTCGCTATTACGCCAGCTGGCGAAAGGGGGATGTGCTGCAAGGCGATTAAGTTGGGTAACGCCAGGGTT
TTCCCAGTCACGACGTTGTAAAACGACGGCCAGTGCCAAGCTTAGTAATTCATCCAGGTCACCAAGTTCT
AGGATTTTCAGAACTGCAACTTATTTTATCAAGGAATCTTTAAACATACGAACAGATCACTTAAAGTTCT
TCTGAAGCAACTTAAAGTTATCAGGCTTGCATGGATCTTGGAGGAATCAGATGTGCAGTCAGGGACCATA
GCACAAGACAGGCGTCTTCTACTGGTGCTACCAGCAAATGCTGGAAGCCGGGAACACTGGGTACGTTGGA
AACCACGTGATGTGAAGAAGTAAGATAAACTGTAGGAGAAAAGCATTTCGTAGTGGGCCATGAAGCCTTT
CAGGACATGTATTGCAGTATGGGCCGGCCCATTACGCAATTGGACGACAACAAAGTCTAGTATTAGTACC
ACCTCGGCTATCCACATAGATCAAAGCTGATTTAAAAGAGTTGTGCAGATGATCCGTGGCGTGAGACCTT
CGGGGAAATGTGCGCGGAACCCCTATTTGTTTATTTTTCTAAATACATTCAAATATGTATCCGCTCATGG
GACAATAACCCTGATAAATGCTTCAATAATATTGAAAAAGGAAGAGTATGAGTATTCAACATTTCCGTGT
CGCCCTTATTCCCTTTTTTGCGGCATTTTGCCTTCCTGTTTTTGCTCACCCAGAAACGCTGGTGAAAGTA
AAAGATGCTGAAGATCAGTTGGGTGCACGAGTGGGTTACATCGAACTGGATCTCAACAGCGGTAAGATCC
TTGAGAGTTTTCGCCCCGAAGAACGTTTTCCAATGATGAGCACTTTTAAAGTTCTGCTATGTGGCGCGGT
ATTATCCCGTATTGACGCCGGGCAAGAGCAACTCGGTCGCCGCATACACTATTCTCAGAATGACTTGGTT
GAGTACTCACCAGTCACAGAAAAGCATCTTACGGATGGCATGACAGTAAGAGAATTATGCAGTGCTGCCA
TAACCATGAGTGATAACACTGCGGCCAACTTACTTCTGACAACGATCGGAGGACCGAAGGAGCTAACCGC
TTTTTTGCACAACATGGGGGATCATGTAACTCGCCTTGATCGTTGGGAACCGGAGCTGAATGAAGCCATA
CCAAACGACGAGCGTGACACCACGATGCCTGTAGCAATGGCAACAACGTTGCGCAAACTATTAACTGGCG
AACTACTTACTCTAGCTTCCCGGCAACAATTAATAGACTGGATGGAGGCGGATAAAGTTGCAGGACCACT
TCTGCGCTCGGCCCTTCCGGCTGGCTGGTTTATTGCTGATAAATCTGGAGCCGGTGAGCGTGGCTCTCGC
GGTATCATTGCAGCACTGGGGCCAGATGGTAAGCCCTCCCGTATCGTAGTTATCTACACCACGGGGAGTC
AGGCAACTATGGATGAACGAAATAGACAGATCGCTGAGATAGGTGCCTCACTGATTAAGCATTGGTAACT
GTCAGACCAAGTTTACTCATATATACTTTAGATTGATTTAAAACTTCATTTTTAATTTAAAAGGATCTAG
GTGAAGATCCTTTTTGATAATCCCATGACCAAAATCCCTTAACGTGAGTTTTCGTTCCACTGAGCGTCAG
GTCTCAGTTTTAGAGCTAGAAATAGCAAGTTAAAATAAGGCTAGTCCGTTATCAACTTGAAAAAGTGGCA
CCGAGTCGGTGCTTTTTTTTTTGTCCTTCTGTTTTTTTAGTCAGTCTCTTTTTTCAGAAGTACAACATCT
TGCATGCCTGCAGTGCAGCGTGACCCGGTCGTGCCCCTCTCTAGAGATAATGAGCATTGCATGTCTAAGT
TATAAAAAATTACCACATATTTTTTTTGTCACACTTGTTTGAAGTGCAGTTTATCTATCTTTATACATAT
ATTTAAACTTTACTCTACGAATAATATAATCTATAGTACTACAATAATATCAGTGTTTTAGAGAATCATA
TAAATGAACAGTTAGACATGGTCTAAAGGACAATTGAGTATTTTGACAACAGGACTCTACAGTTTTATCT
TTTTAGTGTGCATGTGTTCTCCTTTTTTTTTGCAAATAGCTTCACCTATATAATACTTCATCCATTTTAT
TAGTACATCCATTTAGGGTTTAGGGTTAATGGTTTTTATAGACTAATTTTTTTAGTACATCTATTTTATT
CTATTTTAGCCTCTAAATTAAGAAAACTAAAACTCTATTTTAGTTTTTTTATTTAATAATTTAGATATAA
AATAGAATAAAATAAAGTGACTAAAAATTAAACAAATACCCTTTAAGAAATTAAAAAAACTAAGGAAACA
TTTTTCTTGTTTCGAGTAGATAATGCCAGCCTGTTAAACGCCGTCGACGAGTCTAACGGACACCAACCAG
CGAACCAGCAGCGTCGCGTCGGGCCAAGCGAAGCAGACGGCACGGCATCTCTGTCGCTGCCTCTGGACCC
CTCTCGAGAGTTCCGCTCCACCGTTGGACTTGCTCCGCTGTCGGCATCCAGAAATTGCGTGGCGGAGCGG
CAGACGTGAGCCGGCACGGCAGGCGGCCTCCTCCTCCTCTCACGGCACCGGCAGCTACGGGGGATTCCTT
TCCCACCGCTCCTTCGCTTTCCCTTCCTCGCCCGCCGTAATAAATAGACACCCCCTCCACACCCTCTTTC
CCCAACCTCGTGTTGTTCGGAGCGCACACACACACAACCAGATCTCCCCCAAATCCACCCGTCGGCACCT
CCGCTTCAAGGTACGCCGCTCGTCCTCCCCCCCCCCCCCTCTCTACCTTCTCTAGATCGGCGTTCCGGTC
CATGGTTAGGGCCCGGTAGTTCTACTTCTGTTCATGTTTGTGTTAGATCCGTGTTTGTGTTAGATCCGTG
CTGCTAGCGTTCGTACACGGATGCGACCTGTACGTCAGACACGTTCTGATTGCTAACTTGCCAGTGTTTC
TCTTTGGGGAATCCTGGGATGGCTCTAGCCGTTCCGCAGACGGGATCGATTTCATGATTTTTTTTGTTTC
GTTGCATAGGGTTTGGTTTGCCCTTTTCCTTTATTTCAATATATGCCGTGCACTTGTTTGTCGGGTCATC
TTTTCATGCTTTTTTTTGTCTTGGTTGTGATGATGTGGTCTGGTTGGGCGGTCGTTCTAGATCGGAGTAG
AATTCTGTTTCAAACTACCTGGTGGATTTATTAATTTTGGATCTGTATGTGTGTGCCATACATATTCATA
GTTACGAATTGAAGATGATGGATGGAAATATCGATCTAGGATAGGTATACATGTTGATGCGGGTTTTACT
GATGCATATACAGAGATGCTTTTTGTTCGCTTGGTTGTGATGATGTGGTGTGGTTGGGCGGTCGTTCATT
CGTTCTAGATCGGAGTAGAATACTGTTTCAAACTACCTGGTGTATTTATTAATTTTGGAACTGTATGTGT
GTGTCATACATCTTCATAGTTACGAGTTTAAGATGGATGGAAATATCGATCTAGGATAGGTATACATGTT
GATGTGGGTTTTACTGATGCATATACATGATGGCATATGCAGCATCTATTCATATGCTCTAACCTTGAGT
ACCTATCTATTATAATAAACAAGTATGTTTTATAATTATTTTGATCTTGATATACTTGGATGATGGCATA
TGCAGCAGCTATATGTGGATTTTTTTAGCCCTGCCTTCATACGCTATTTATTTGCTTGGTACTGTTTCTT
TTGTCGATGCTCACCCTGTTGTTTGGTGTTACTTCTGCAGCCCTAGGCCTACTAGATGGATTACAAGGAC
CACGACGGGGATTACAAGGACCACGACATTGATTACAAGGATGATGATGACAAGATGGCTCCGAAGAAGA
AGAGGAAGGTTGGCATCCACGGGGTGCCAGCTGCTGACAAGAAGTACTCGATCGGCCTCGATATTGGGAC
TAACTCTGTTGGCTGGGCCGTGATCACCGACGAGTACAAGGTGCCCTCAAAGAAGTTCAAGGTCCTGGGC
AACACCGATCGGCATTCCATCAAGAAGAATCTCATTGGCGCTCTCCTGTTCGACAGCGGCGAGACGGCTG
AGGCTACGCGGCTCAAGCGCACCGCCCGCAGGCGGTACACGCGCAGGAAGAATCGCATCTGCTACCTGCA
GGAGATTTTCTCCAACGAGATGGCGAAGGTTGACGATTCTTTCTTCCACAGGCTGGAGGAGTCATTCCTC
GTGGAGGAGGATAAGAAGCACGAGCGGCATCCAATCTTCGGCAACATTGTCGACGAGGTTGCCTACCACG
AGAAGTACCCTACGATCTACCATCTGCGGAAGAAGCTCGTGGACTCCACAGATAAGGCGGACCTCCGCCT
GATCTACCTCGCTCTGGCCCACATGATTAAGTTCAGGGGCCATTTCCTGATCGAGGGGGATCTCAACCCG
GACAATAGCGATGTTGACAAGCTGTTCATCCAGCTCGTGCAGACGTACAACCAGCTCTTCGAGGAGAACC
CCATTAATGCGTCAGGCGTCGACGCGAAGGCTATCCTGTCCGCTAGGCTCTCGAAGTCTCGGCGCCTCGA
GAACCTGATCGCCCAGCTGCCGGGCGAGAAGAAGAACGGCCTGTTCGGGAATCTCATTGCGCTCAGCCTG
GGGCTCACGCCCAACTTCAAGTCGAATTTCGATCTCGCTGAGGACGCCAAGCTGCAGCTCTCCAAGGACA
CATACGACGATGACCTGGATAACCTCCTGGCCCAGATCGGCGATCAGTACGCGGACCTGTTCCTCGCTGC
CAAGAATCTGTCGGACGCCATCCTCCTGTCTGATATTCTCAGGGTGAACACCGAGATTACGAAGGCTCCG
CTCTCAGCCTCCATGATCAAGCGCTACGACGAGCACCATCAGGATCTGACCCTCCTGAAGGCGCTGGTCA
GGCAGCAGCTCCCCGAGAAGTACAAGGAGATCTTCTTCGATCAGTCGAAGAACGGCTACGCTGGGTACAT
TGACGGCGGGGCCTCTCAGGAGGAGTTCTACAAGTTCATCAAGCCGATTCTGGAGAAGATGGACGGCACG
GAGGAGCTGCTGGTGAAGCTCAATCGCGAGGACCTCCTGAGGAAGCAGCGGACATTCGATAACGGCAGCA
TCCCACACCAGATTCATCTCGGGGAGCTGCACGCTATCCTGAGGAGGCAGGAGGACTTCTACCCTTTCCT
CAAGGATAACCGCGAGAAGATCGAGAAGATTCTGACTTTCAGGATCCCGTACTACGTCGGCCCACTCGCT
AGGGGCAACTCCCGCTTCGCTTGGATGACCCGCAAGTCAGAGGAGACGATCACGCCGTGGAACTTCGAGG
AGGTGGTCGACAAGGGCGCTAGCGCTCAGTCGTTCATCGAGAGGATGACGAATTTCGACAAGAACCTGCC
AAATGAGAAGGTGCTCCCTAAGCACTCGCTCCTGTACGAGTACTTCACAGTCTACAACGAGCTGACTAAG
GTGAAGTATGTGACCGAGGGCATGAGGAAGCCGGCTTTCCTGTCTGGGGAGCAGAAGAAGGCCATCGTGG
ACCTCCTGTTCAAGACCAACCGGAAGGTCACGGTTAAGCAGCTCAAGGAGGACTACTTCAAGAAGATTGA
GTGCTTCGATTCGGTCGAGATCTCTGGCGTTGAGGACCGCTTCAACGCCTCCCTGGGGACCTACCACGAT
CTCCTGAAGATCATTAAGGATAAGGACTTCCTGGACAACGAGGAGAATGAGGATATCCTCGAGGACATTG
TGCTGACACTCACTCTGTTCGAGGACCGGGAGATGATCGAGGAGCGCCTGAAGACTTACGCCCATCTCTT
CGATGACAAGGTCATGAAGCAGCTCAAGAGGAGGAGGTACACCGGCTGGGGGAGGCTGAGCAGGAAGCTC
ATCAACGGCATTCGGGACAAGCAGTCCGGGAAGACGATCCTCGACTTCCTGAAGAGCGATGGCTTCGCGA
ACCGCAATTTCATGCAGCTGATTCACGATGACAGCCTCACATTCAAGGAGGATATCCAGAAGGCTCAGGT
GAGCGGCCAGGGGGACTCGCTGCACGAGCATATCGCGAACCTCGCTGGCTCGCCAGCTATCAAGAAGGGG
ATTCTGCAGACCGTGAAGGTTGTGGACGAGCTGGTGAAGGTCATGGGCAGGCACAAGCCTGAGAACATCG
TCATTGAGATGGCCCGGGAGAATCAGACCACGCAGAAGGGCCAGAAGAACTCACGCGAGAGGATGAAGAG
GATCGAGGAGGGCATTAAGGAGCTGGGGTCCCAGATCCTCAAGGAGCACCCGGTGGAGAACACGCAGCTG
CAGAATGAGAAGCTCTACCTGTACTACCTCCAGAATGGCCGCGATATGTATGTGGACCAGGAGCTGGATA
TTAACAGGCTCAGCGATTACGACGTCGATCATATCGTTCCACAGTCATTCCTGAAGGATGACTCCATTGA
CAACAAGGTCCTCACCAGGTCGGACAAGAACCGGGGCAAGTCTGATAATGTTCCTTCAGAGGAGGTCGTT
AAGAAGATGAAGAACTACTGGCGCCAGCTCCTGAATGCCAAGCTGATCACGCAGCGGAAGTTCGATAACC
TCACAAAGGCTGAGAGGGGCGGGCTCTCTGAGCTGGACAAGGCGGGCTTCATCAAGAGGCAGCTGGTCGA
GACACGGCAGATCACTAAGCACGTTGCGCAGATTCTCGACTCACGGATGAACACTAAGTACGATGAGAAT
GACAAGCTGATCCGCGAGGTGAAGGTCATCACCCTGAAGTCAAAGCTCGTCTCCGACTTCAGGAAGGATT
TCCAGTTCTACAAGGTTCGGGAGATCAACAATTACCACCATGCCCATGACGCGTACCTGAACGCGGTGGT
CGGCACAGCTCTGATCAAGAAGTACCCAAAGCTCGAGAGCGAGTTCGTGTACGGGGACTACAAGGTTTAC
GATGTGAGGAAGATGATCGCCAAGTCGGAGCAGGAGATTGGCAAGGCTACCGCCAAGTACTTCTTCTACT
CTAACATTATGAATTTCTTCAAGACAGAGATCACTCTGGCCAATGGCGAGATCCGGAAGCGCCCCCTCAT
CGAGACGAACGGCGAGACGGGGGAGATCGTGTGGGACAAGGGCAGGGATTTCGCGACCGTCAGGAAGGTT
CTCTCCATGCCACAAGTGAATATCGTCAAGAAGACAGAGGTCCAGACTGGCGGGTTCTCTAAGGAGTCAA
TTCTGCCTAAGCGGAACAGCGACAAGCTCATCGCCCGCAAGAAGGACTGGGATCCGAAGAAGTACGGCGG
GTTCGACAGCCCCACTGTGGCCTACTCGGTCCTGGTTGTGGCGAAGGTTGAGAAGGGCAAGTCCAAGAAG
CTCAAGAGCGTGAAGGAGCTGCTGGGGATCACGATTATGGAGCGCTCCAGCTTCGAGAAGAACCCGATCG
ATTTCCTGGAGGCGAAGGGCTACAAGGAGGTGAAGAAGGACCTGATCATTAAGCTCCCCAAGTACTCACT
CTTCGAGCTGGAGAACGGCAGGAAGCGGATGCTGGCTTCCGCTGGCGAGCTGCAGAAGGGGAACGAGCTG
GCTCTGCCGTCCAAGTATGTGAACTTCCTCTACCTGGCCTCCCACTACGAGAAGCTCAAGGGCAGCCCCG
AGGACAACGAGCAGAAGCAGCTGTTCGTCGAGCAGCACAAGCATTACCTCGACGAGATCATTGAGCAGAT
TTCCGAGTTCTCCAAGCGCGTGATCCTGGCCGACGCGAATCTGGATAAGGTCCTCTCCGCGTACAACAAG
CACCGCGACAAGCCAATCAGGGAGCAGGCTGAGAATATCATTCATCTCTTCACCCTGACGAACCTCGGCG
CCCCTGCTGCTTTCAAGTACTTCGACACAACTATCGATCGCAAGAGGTACACAAGCACTAAGGAGGTCCT
GGACGCGACCCTCATCCACCAGTCGATTACCGGCCTCTACGAGACGCGCATCGACCTGTCTCAGCTCGGG
GGCGACAAGCGGCCAGCGGCGACGAAGAAGGCGGGGCAGGCGAAGAAGAAGAAGTGAGCTCAGAGCTTTC
GTTCGTATCATCGGTTTCGACAACGTTCGTCAAGTTCAATGCATCAGTTTCATTGCGCACACACCAGAAT
CCTACTGAGTTTGAGTATTATGGCATTGGGAAAACTGTTTTTCTTGTACCATTTGTTGTGCTTGTAATTT
ACTGTGTTTTTTATTCGGTTTTCGCTATCGAACTGTGAAATGGAAATGGATGGAGAAGAGTTAATGAATG
ATATGGTCCTTTTGTTCATTCTCAAATTAATATTATTTGTTTTTTCTCTTATTTGTTGTGTGTTGAATTT
GAAATTATAAGAGATATGCAAACATTTTGTTTTGAGTAAAAATGTGTCAAATCGTGGCCTCTAATGACCG
AAGTTAATATGAGGAGTAAAACACTTGTAGTTGTACCATTATGCTTATTCACTAGGCAACAAATATATTT
TCAGACCTAGAAAAGCTGCAAATGTTACTGAATACAAGTATGTCCTCTTGTGTTTTAGACATTTATGAAC
TTTCCTTTATGTAATTTTCCAGAATCCTTGTCAGATTCTAATCATTGCTTTATAATTATAGTTATACTCA
TGGATTTGTAGTTGAGTATGAAAATATTTTTTAATGCATTTTATGACTTGCCAATTGATTGACAACGAAT
TCGGATCCTCCATGCCTACATCAACTAATTTGATTCCTTGAGTTTACGTTTAGTGATATGTCTATTTTTA
GAGCTTGTTGGGGCTTCGGCCTCAGCTCTAGCCAGCCAAACATGTTCTACCAAGTACCCTATGTTGGCAT
GATATAGTGATGCATTATAACAATAAATGAGCGAGGGATTGCTGGCTGAAAAAGCTATACTAGCTGCATT
TGGTTATAGTTAACCGAACTATTAATTGCGTGTACAACAAAATAAAAAAAATGCATGTTGCACATTCTTT
CATTAACATTATGTTTTGGTAGTGTGAATTAGAAATTTGATTGACAGTAGATCGACAAACATAGTTTCAA
TATGCTTAAGTTAGTTATGACTTTAACATATCAGTCTCCTTGATATTTTCGTTTTAGATTCGTCTCTCTT
CTAGTGTGTATGTCCACCTTCCATAGCAGTGAGGGTTCCATTCCATCCCTGTAAAAAAAAATCAACCACT
ACTATTTATTTCTAAAAGCAAAATGATAAAATATCATTTTTTTAATAGAATAAGAAAGTATTGGGTACAT
AGTGATGTGCACGTAGGAGTAAACATAAAAAAGGCAGATTTTCTAGGTTGGCCCAGGTGTGCAGTGCAGC
AAATTATTCCGCGTTGGCACGGCCGCAGCGCAGAGACAGCCTCAAGCTCTCAACTTTCCAGTGAGGCCGG
CGCCTCTTTACATCTCATTCCCCCAATTTCCCACCACCATCGCCATTGCCACCACCTCTCCTATATCTCG
CCCTCCCCCTCCTCCCTCCCACGCCATTCGCCTCCTTCTTGCTGCAGCCGCCATCCCCGGTTCGGTTCTC
TCCTCTTCTTTAGGTGAGCAACTGCCTCTCCATGTCCAGGCCCTCCCGGCAGGGAAGACTCGTGTTTTTG
TAGGATGAATGTTTAGTTCAAGTTACATTTTTCTGTATTAATCTATAGTCTTTGTAAACACTGTTTTGAA
TGATTTATTTTGTGTTATGCAGATCAGTTACTAGATGGCGCAAGTTAGCAGAATCTGCAATGGTGTGCAG
AACCCATCTCTTATCTCCAATCTCTCGAAATCCAGTCAACGCAAATCTCCCTTATCGGTTTCTCTGAAGA
CGCAGCAGCATCCACGAGCTTATCCGATTTCGTCGTCGTGGGGATTGAAGAAGAGTGGGATGACGTTAAT
TGGCTCTGAGCTTCGTCCTCTTAAGGTCATGTCTTCTGTTTCCACGGCGTGCATGTCGCACGGTGCAAGC
AGCCGGCCCGCAACCGCCCGCAAATCCTCTGGCCTTTCCGGAACCGTCCGCATTCCCGGCGACAAGTCGA
TCTCCCACCGGTCCTTCATGTTCGGCGGCCTCGCGAGCGGTGAAACGCGCATCACCGGCCTTCTGGAAGG
CGAGGACGTCATCAATACGGGCAAGGCGATGCAGGCCATGGGCGCCAGGATCCGTAAGGAAGGCGACACC
TGGATCATCGATGGCGTCGGCAATGGCGGCCTCCTGGCGCCTGAGGCGCCGCTCGATTTCGGCAATGCCG
CCACGGGCTGCCGCCTGACCATGGGCCTCGTCGGGGTCTACGATTTCGACAGCACCTTCATCGGCGACGC
CTCGCTCACAAAGCGCCCGATGGGCCGCGTGTTGAACCCGCTGCGCGAAATGGGCGTGCAGGTCAAATCG
GAAGACGGTGACCGTCTTCCCGTTACCTTGCGCGGGCCGAAGACGCCGACGCCGATCACCTACCGCGTGC
CGATGGCCTCCGCACAGGTGAAGTCCGCCGTGCTGCTCGCCGGCCTCAACACGCCCGGCATCACGACGGT
CATCGAGCCGATCATGACGCGCGATCATACGGAAAAGATGCTGCAGGGCTTTGGCGCCAACCTTACCGTC
GAGACGGATGCGGACGGCGTGCGCACCATCCGCCTGGAAGGTCGCGGCAAGCTCACCGGCCAAGTCATCG
ACGTGCCGGGCGACCCGTCCTCGACGGCCTTCCCGCTGGTTGCGGCCCTGCTTGTTCCGGGCTCCGACGT
CACCATCCTCAACGTGCTGATGAACCCCACCCGCACCGGCCTCATCCTGACGCTGCAGGAAATGGGCGCC
GACATCGAAGTCATCAACCCGCGCCTTGCCGGCGGCGAAGACGTGGCGGACCTGCGCGTTCGCTCCTCCA
CGCTGAAGGGCGTCACGGTGCCGGAAGACCGCGCGCCTTCGATGATCGACGAATATCCGATTCTCGCTGT
CGCCGCCGCCTTCGCGGAAGGGGCGACCGTGATGAACGGTCTGGAAGAACTCCGCGTCAAGGAAAGCGAC
CGCCTCTCGGCCGTCGCCAATGGCCTCAAGCTCAATGGCGTGGATTGCGATGAGGGCGAGACGTCGCTCG
TCGTGCGCGGCCGCCCTGACGGCAAGGGGCTCGGCAACGCCTCGGGCGCCGCCGTCGCCACCCATCTCGA
TCACCGCATCGCCATGAGCTTCCTCGTCATGGGCCTCGTGTCGGAAAACCCTGTCACGGTGGACGATGCC
ACGATGATCGCCACGAGCTTCCCGGAGTTCATGGACCTGATGGCCGGGCTGGGCGCGAAGATCGAACTCT
CCGATACGAAGGCTGCCTGACTCGACGAATTTCCCCGATCGTTCAAACATTTGGCAATAAAGTTTCTTAA
GATTGAATCCTGTTGCCGGTCTTGCGATGATTATCATATAATTTCTGTTGAATTACGTTAAGCATGTAAT
AATTAACATGTAATGCATGACGTTATTTATGAGATGGGTTTTTATGATTAGAGTCCCGCAATTATACATT
TAATACGCGATAGAAAACAAAATATAGCGCGCAAACTAGGATAAATTATCGCGCGCGGTGTCATCTATGT
TACTAGATCGGGAACTAGGTAATTCGTAATCATGTCATAGCTGTTTCCTGTGTGAAATTGTTATCCGCTC
ACAATTCCACACAACATACGAGCCGGAAGCATAAAGTGTAAAGCCTGGGGTGCCTAATGAGTGAGCTAAC
TCACATTAATTGCGTTGCGCTCACTGCCCGCTTTCCAGTCGGGAAACCTGTCGTGCCAGCTGCATTAATG
AATCGGCCAACGCGCGGGGAGAGGCGGTTTGCGTATTGGCTAGAGCAGCTTGCCAACATGGTGGAGCACG
ACACTCTCGTCTACTCCAAGAATATCAAAGATACAGTCTCAGAAGACCAAAGGGCTATTGAGACTTTTCA
ACAAAGGGTAATATCGGGAAACCTCCTCGGATTCCATTGCCCAGCTATCTGTCACTTCATCAAAAGGACA
GTAGAAAAGGAAGGTGGCACCTACAAATGCCATCATTGCGATAAAGGAAAGGCTATCGTTCAAGATGCCT
CTGCCGACAGTGGTCCCAAAGATGGACCCCCACCCACGAGGAGCATCGTGGAAAAAGAAGACGTTCCAAC
CACGTCTTCAAAGCAAGTGGATTGATGTGAACATGGTGGAGCACGACACTCTCGTCTACTCCAAGAATAT
CAAAGATACAGTCTCAGAAGACCAAAGGGCTATTGAGACTTTTCAACAAAGGGTAATATCGGGAAACCTC
CTCGGATTCCATTGCCCAGCTATCTGTCACTTCATCAAAAGGACAGTAGAAAAGGAAGGTGGCACCTACA
AATGCCATCATTGCGATAAAGGAAAGGCTATCGTTCAAGATGCCTCTGCCGACAGTGGTCCCAAAGATGG
ACCCCCACCCACGAGGAGCATCGTGGAAAAAGAAGACGTTCCAACCACGTCTTCAAAGCAAGTGGATTGA
TGTGATATCTCCACTGACGTAAGGGATGACGCACAATCCCACTATCCTTCGCAAGACCCTTCCTCTATAT
AAGGAAGTTCATTTCATTTGGAGAGGACACGCTGAAATCACCAGTCTCTCTCTACAAATCTATCTCTCTC
GAGTCTACCATGAGCCCAGAACGACGCCCGGCCGACATCCGCCGTGCCACCGAGGCGGACATGCCGGCGG
TCTGCACCATCGTCAACCACTACATCGAGACAAGCACGGTCAACTTCCGTACCGAGCCGCAGGAACCGCA
GGAGTGGACGGACGACCTCGTCCGTCTGCGGGAGCGCTATCCCTGGCTCGTCGCCGAGGTGGACGGCGAG
GTCGCCGGCATCGCCTACGCGGGCCCCTGGAAGGCACGCAACGCCTACGACTGGACGGCCGAGTCGACCG
TGTACGTCTCCCCCCGCCACCAGCGGACGGGACTGGGCTCCACGCTCTACACCCACCTCCTGAAGTCCCT
GGAGGCACAGGGCTTCAAGAGCGTGGTCGCTGTCATCGGGCTGCCCAACGACCCGAGCGTGCGCATGCAC
GAGGCGCTCGGATATGCCCCACGCGGCATGCTGCGGGCGGCCGGCTTCAAGCACGGGAACTGGCATGACG
TGGGTTTCTGGCAGCTGGACTTCAGCCTGCCGGTACCGCCCCGTCCGGTCCTGCCCGTCACCGAGATTTG
ACTCGAGTTTCTCCATAATAATGTGTGAGTAGTTCCCAGATAAGGGAATTAGGGTTCCTATAGGGTTTCG
CTCATGTGTTGAGCATATAAGAAACCCTTAGTATGTATTTGTATTTGTAAAATACTTCTATCAATAAAAT
TTCTAATTCCTAAAACCAAAATCCAGTACTAAAATCCAGATCCCCCGAATTAATTCGGCGTTAATTCAGT
ACATTAAAAACGTCCGCAATGTGTTATTAAGTTGTCTAAGCGTCAATTTGTTTACACCACAATATATCCT
GCCACCAGCCAGCCAACAGCTCCCCGACCGGCAGCTCGGCACAAAATCACCACTCGATACAGGCAGCCCA
TCAGTCCGGGACGGCGTCAGCGGGAGAGCCGTTGTAAGGCGGCAGACTTTGCTCATGTTACCGATGCTAT
TCGGAAGAACGGCAACTAAGCTGCCGGGTTTGAAACACGGATGATCTCGCGGAGGGTAGCATGTTGATTG
TAACGATGACAGAGCGTTGCTGCCTGTGATCACCGCGGCTGGCAAACAGCTATTATGGGTATTATGGGTC
TAGTGGGTTTCAAAATCGGCTCCGTCGATACTATGTTATACGCCAACTTTGAAAACAACTTTGAAAAAGC
TGTTTTCTGGTATTTAAGGTTTTAGAATGCAAGGAACAGTGAATTGGAGTTCGTCTTGTTATAATTAGCT
TCTTGGGGTATCTTTAAATACTGTAGAAAAGAGGAAGGAAATAATAAATGGCTAAAATGAGAATATCACC
GGAATTGAAAAAACTGATCGAAAAATACCGCTGCGTAAAAGATACGGAAGGAATGTCTCCTGCTAAGGTA
TATAAGCTGGTGGGAGAAAATGAAAACCTATATTTAAAAATGACGGACAGCCGGTATAAAGGGACCACCT
ATGATGTGGAACGGGAAAAGGACATGATGCTATGGCTGGAAGGAAAGCTGCCTGTTCCAAAGGTCCTGCA
CTTTGAACGGCATGATGGCTGGAGCAATCTGCTCATGAGTGAGGCCGATGGCGTCCTTTGCTCGGAAGAG
TATGAAGATGAACAAAGCCCTGAAAAGATTATCGAGCTGTATGCGGAGTGCATCAGGCTCTTTCACTCCA
TCGACATATCGGATTGTCCCTATACGAATAGCTTAGACAGCCGCTTAGCCGAATTGGATTACTTACTGAA
TAACGATCTGGCCGATGTGGATTGCGAAAACTGGGAAGAAGACACTCCATTTAAAGATCCGCGCGAGCTG
TATGATTTTTTAAAGACGGAAAAGCCCGAAGAGGAACTTGTCTTTTCCCACGGCGACCTGGGAGACAGCA
ACATCTTTGTGAAAGATGGCAAAGTAAGTGGCTTTATTGATCTTGGGAGAAGCGGCAGGGCGGACAAGTG
GTATGACATTGCCTTCTGCGTCCGGTCGATCAGGGAGGATATCGGGGAAGAACAGTATGTCGAGCTATTT
TTTGACTTACTGGGGATCAAGCCTGATTGGGAGAAAATAAAATATTATATTTTACTGGATGAATTGTTTT
AGTACCTAATCTCGGGGACGTCTAACTACTAAGCGAGAGTAGGGAACTGCCAGGCATCAAATAAAACGAA
AGGCTCAGTCGGAAGACTGGGCCTTTCGTTTTATCTGTTGTTTGTCGGTGAACGCTCTCCTGAGTAGGAC
AAATCCGCCGGGAGCGGATTTGAACGTTGTGAAGCAACGGCCCGGAGGGTGGCGGGCAGGACGCCCGCCA
TAAACTGCCAGGCATCAAACTAAGCAGAAGGCCATCCTGACGGATGGCCTTTTTGCGTTTCTACAAACTC
TTCCTGTTAGATGCATGACCAAAATCCCTTAACGTGAGTTTTCGTTCCACTGAGCGTCAGACCCCGTAGA
AAAGATCAAAGGATCTTCTTGAGATCCTTTTTTTCTGCGCGTAATCTGCTGCTTGCAAACAAAAAAACCA
CCGCTACCAGCGGTGGTTTGTTTGCCGGATCAAGAGCTACCAACTCTTTTTCCGAAGGTAACTGGCTTCA
GCAGAGCGCAGATACCAAATACTGTCCTTCTAGTGTAGCCGTAGTTAGGCCACCACTTCAAGAACTCTGT
AGCACCGCCTACATACCTCGCTCTGCTAATCCTGTTACCAGTGGCTGCTGCCAGTGGCGATAAGTCGTGT
CTTACCGGGTTGGACTCAAGACGATAGTTACCGGATAAGGCGCAGCGGTCGGGCTGAACGGGGGGTTCGT
GCACACAGCCCAGCTTGGAGCGAACGACCTACACCGAACTGAGATACCTACAGCGTGAGCTATGAGAAAG
CGCCACGCTTCCCGAAGGGAGAAAGGCGGACAGGTATCCGGTAAGCGGCAGGGTCGGAACAGGAGAGCGC
ACGAGGGAGCTTCCAGGGGGAAACGCCTGGTATCTTTATAGTCCTGTCGGGTTTCGCCACCTCTGACTTG
AGCGTCGATTTTTGTGATGCTCGTCAGGGGGGCGGAGCCTATGGAAAAACGCCAGCAACGCGGCCTTTTT
ACGGTTCCTGGCCTTTTGCTGGCCTTTTGCTCACATGTTCTTTCCTGCGTTATCCCCTGATTCTGTGGAT
AACCGTATTACCGCCTTTGAGTGAGCTGATACCGCTCGCCGCAGCCGAACGACCGAGCGCAGCGAGTCAG
TGAGCGAGGAAGCGGAAGAGCGCCTGATGCGGTATTTTCTCCTTACGCATCTGTGCGGTATTTCACACCG
CATATGGTGCACTCTCAGTACAATCTGCTCTGATGCCGCATAGTTAAGCCAGTATACACTCCGCTATCGC
TACGTGACTGGGTCATGGCTGCGCCCCGACACCCGCCAACACCCGCTGACGCGCCCTGACGGGCTTGTCT
GCTCCCGGCATCCGCTTACAGACAAGCTGTGACCGTCTCCGGGAGCTGCATGTGTCAGAGGTTTTCACCG
TCATCACCGAAACGCGCGAGGCAGGGTGCCTTGATGTGGGCGCCGGCGGTCGAGTGGCGACGGCGCGGCT
TGTCCGCGCCCTGGTAGATTGCCTGGCCGTAGGCCAGCCATTTTTGAGCGGCCAGCGGCCGCGATAGGCC
GACGCGAAGCGGCGGGGCGTAGGGAGCGCAGCGACCGAAGGGTAGGCGCTTTTTGCAGCTCTTCGGCTGT
GCGCTGGCCAGACAGTTATGCACAGGCCAGGCGGGTTTTAAGAGTTTTAATAAGTTTTAAAGAGTTTTAG
GCGGAAAAATCGCCTTTTTTCTCTTTTATATCAGTCACTTACATGTGTGACCGGTTCCCAATGTACGGCT
TTGGGTTCCCAATGTACGGGTTCCGGTTCCCAATGTACGGCTTTGGGTTCCCAATGTACGTGCTATCCAC
AGGAAACAGACCTTTTCGACCTTTTTCCCCTGCTAGGGCAATTTGCCCTAGCATCTGCTCCGTACATTAG
GAACCGGCGGATGCTTCGCCCTCGATCAGGTTGCGGTAGCGCATGACTAGGATCGGGCCAGCCTGCCCCG
CCTCCTCCTTCAAATCGTACTCCGGCAGGTCATTTGACCCGATCAGCTTGCGCACGGTGAAACAGAACTT
CTTGAACTCTCCGGCGCTGCCACTGCGTTCGTAGATCGTCTTGAACAACCATCTGGCTTCTGCCTTGCCT
GCGGCGCGGCGTGCCAGGCGGTAGAGAAAACGGCCGATGCCGGGATCGATCAAAAAGTAATCGGGGTGAA
CCGTCAGCACGTCCGGGTTCTTGCCTTCTGTGATCTCGCGGTACATCCAATCAGCTAGCTCGATCTCGAT
GTACTCCGGCCGCCCGGTTTCGCTCTTTACGATCTTGTAGCGGCTAATCAAGGCTTCACCCTCGGATACC
GTCACCAGGCGGCCGTTCTTGGCCTTCTTCGTACGCTGCATGGCAACGTGCGTGGTGTTTAACCGAATGC
AGGTTTCTACCAGGTCGTCTTTCTGCTTTCCGCCATCGGCTCGCCGGCAGAACTTGAGTACGTCCGCAAC
GTGTGGACGGAACACGCGGCCGGGCTTGTCTCCCTTCCCTTCCCGGTATCGGTTCATGGATTCGGTTAGA
TGGGAAACCGCCATCAGTACCAGGTCGTAATCCCACACACTGGCCATGCCGGCCGGCCCTGCGGAAACCT
CTACGTGCCCGTCTGGAAGCTCGTAGCGGATCACCTCGCCAGCTCGTCGGTCACGCTTCGACAGACGGAA
AACGGCCACGTCCATGATGCTGCGACTATCGCGGGTGCCCACGTCATAGAGCATCGGAACGAAAAAATCT
GGTTGCTCGTCGCCCTTGGGCGGCTTCCTAATCGACGGCGCACCGGCTGCCGGCGGTTGCCGGGATTCTT
TGCGGATTCGATCAGCGGCCGCTTGCCACGATTCACCGGGGCGTGCTTCTGCCTCGATGCGTTGCCGCTG
GGCGGCCTGCGCGGCCTTCAACTTCTCCACCAGGTCATCACCCAGCGCCGCGCCGATTTGTACCGGGCCG
GATGGTTTGCGACCGCTCACGCCGATTCCTCGGGCTTGGGGGTTCCAGTGCCATTGCAGGGCCGGCAGGC
AACCCAGCCGCTTACGCCTGGCCAACCGCCCGTTCCTCCACACATGGGGCATTCCACGGCGTCGGTGCCT
GGTTGTTCTTGATTTTCCATGCCGCCTCCTTTAGCCGCTAAAATTCATCTACTCATTTATTCATTTGCTC
ATTTACTCTGGTAGCTGCGCGATGTATTCAGATAGCAGCTCGGTAATGGTCTTGCCTTGGCGTACCGCGT
ACATCTTCAGCTTGGTGTGATCCTCCGCCGGCAACTGAAAGTTGACCCGCTTCATGGCTGGCGTGTCTGC
CAGGCTGGCCAACGTTGCAGCCTTGCTGCTGCGTGCGCTCGGACGGCCGGCACTTAGCGTGTTTGTGCTT
TTGCTCATTTTCTCTTTACCTCATTAACTCAAATGAGTTTTGATTTAATTTCAGCGGCCAGCGCCTGGAC
CTCGCGGGCAGCGTCGCCCTCGGGTTCTGATTCAAGAACGGTTGTGCCGGCGGCGGCAGTGCCTGGGTAG
CTCACGCGCTGCGTGATACGGGACTCAAGAATGGGCAGCTCGTACCCGGCCAGCGCCTCGGCAACCTCAC
CGCCGATGCGCGTGCCTTTGATCGCCCGCGACACGACAAAGGCCGCTTGTAGCCTTCCATCCGTGACCTC
AATGCGCTGCTTAACCAGCTCCACCAGGTCGGCGGTGGCCCATATGTCGTAAGGGCTTGGCTGCACCGGA
ATCAGCACGAAGTCGGCTGCCTTGATCGCGGACACAGCCAAGTCCGCCGCCTGGGGCGCTCCGTCGATCA
CTACGAAGTCGCGCCGGCCGATGGCCTTCACGTCGCGGTCAATCGTCGGGCGGTCGATGCCGACAACGGT
TAGCGGTTGATCTTCCCGCACGGCCGCCCAATCGCGGGCACTGCCCTGGGGATCGGAATCGACTAACAGA
ACATCGGCCCCGGCGAGTTGCAGGGCGCGGGCTAGATGGGTTGCGATGGTCGTCTTGCCTGACCCGCCTT
TCTGGTTAAGTACAGCGATAACCTTCATGCGTTCCCCTTGCGTATTTGTTTATTTACTCATCGCATCATA
TACGCAGCGACCGCATGACGCAAGCTGTTTTACTCAAATACACATCACCTTTTTAGACGGCGGCGCTCGG
TTTCTTCAGCGGCCAAGCTGGCCGGCCAGGCCGCCAGCTTGGCATCAGACAAACCGGCCAGGATTTCATG
CAGCCGCACGGTTGAGACGTGCGCGGGCGGCTCGAACACGTACCCGGCCGCGATCATCTCCGCCTCGATC
TCTTCGGTAATGAAAAACGGTTCGTCCTGGCCGTCCTGGTGCGGTTTCATGCTTGTTCCTCTTGGCGTTC
ATTCTCGGCGGCCGCCAGGGCGTCGGCCTCGGTCAATGCGTCCTCACGGAAGGCACCGCGCCGCCTGGCC
TCGGTGGGCGTCACTTCCTCGCTGCGCTCAAGTGCGCGGTACAGGGTCGAGCGATGCACGCCAAGCAGTG
CAGCCGCCTCTTTCACGGTGCGGCCTTCCTGGTCGATCAGCTCGCGGGCGTGCGCGATCTGTGCCGGGGT
GAGGGTAGGGCGGGGGCCAAACTTCACGCCTCGGGCCTTGGCGGCCTCGCGCCCGCTCCGGGTGCGGTCG
ATGATTAGGGAACGCTCGAACTCGGCAATGCCGGCGAACACGGTCAACACCATGCGGCCGGCCGGCGTGG
TGGTGTCGGCCCACGGCTCTGCCAGGCTACGCAGGCCCGCGCCGGCCTCCTGGATGCGCTCGGCAATGTC
CAGTAGGTCGCGGGTGCTGCGGGCCAGGCGGTCTAGCCTGGTCACTGTCACAACGTCGCCAGGGCGTAGG
TGGTCAAGCATCCTGGCCAGCTCCGGGCGGTCGCGCCTGGTGCCGGTGATCTTCTCGGAAAACAGCTTGG
TGCAGCCGGCCGCGTGCAGTTCGGCCCGTTGGTTGGTCAAGTCCTGGTCGTCGGTGCTGACGCGGGCATA
GCCCAGCAGGCCAGCGGCGGCGCTCTTGTTCATGGCGTAATGTCTCCGGTTCTAGTCGCAAGTATTCTAC
TTTATGCGACTAAAACACGCGACAAGAAAACGCCAGGAAAAGGGCAGGGCGGCAGCCTGTCGCGTAACTT
AGGACTTGTGCGACATGTCGTTTTCAGAAGACGGCTGCACTGAACGTCAGAAGCCGACTGCACTATAGCA
GCGGAGGGGTTGGATCAAAGTACCCATAATACCCATAATAGCTGTTTGCCAGTACTTTGATCCCGAGGGG
AACCCTGTGGTTGGCATGCACATACAAATGGACGAACGGATAAACCTTTTCACGCCCTTTTAAATATCCG
ATTATTCTAATAAACGCTCTTTTCTCTTAG
Features (pLannotate 1.2.2; 30 found; start..end, strand, type, name):
      1..25      -  misc_feature   RB T-DNA repeat: right border repeat from nopaline C58 T-DNA
     91..245     -  CDS            lacZα (fragment): LacZα fragment of β-galactosidase; lacZ fragment
    311..690     +  promoter       OsU3 promoter: Oryza sativa (rice) snRNA U3 promoter
    713..817     +  promoter       AmpR promoter: bla
    818..1678    +  CDS            AmpR: β-lactamase; bla; confers resistance to ampicillin, carbenicillin, and related antibiotics
   1827..1902    +  misc_RNA       gRNA scaffold: guide RNA scaffold for the Streptococcus pyogenes CRISPR/Cas9 system
   1968..3960    +  promoter       Ubi promoter: maize polyubiquitin gene promoter
   4021..4040    +  CDS            2xFLAG (fragment): two tandem FLAG® epitope tags
   4096..8196    +  CDS            cas9: CAS9_STRP1 - Also known as csn1 From Streptococcus pyogenes serotype M1.
   8254..8886    +  terminator     E9 terminator: terminator and polyadenylation signal from the pea rbcS-E9 gene
  10133..11497   +  CDS            aroA: AROA_AGRSC - Experimental evidence at protein level: Swiss-Prot protein existence level 1. Catalyzes the transfer of the enolpyruvyl moiety of phosphoenolpyruvate (PEP) to the 5-hydroxyl of shikimate-3-phosphate (S3P) to produce enolpyruvyl shikimate-3-phosphate and inorganic phosphate. From Agrobacterium sp. (strain CP4).
  11517..11769   +  terminator     NOS terminator: nopaline synthase terminator and poly(A) signal
  11816..11838   -  protein_bind   lac operator (fragment): The lac repressor binds to the lac operator to inhibit transcription in E. coli. This inhibition can be relieved by adding lactose or isopropyl-β-D-thiogalactopyranoside (IPTG). lac repressor encoded by lacI
  11842..11872   -  promoter       lac promoter: promoter for the E. coli lac operon
  11887..11908   -  protein_bind   CAP binding site: CAP binding activates transcription in the presence of cAMP. E. coli catabolite activator protein
  11921..12009   -  CDS            lacI (fragment): lac repressor; lacI; The lac repressor binds to the lac operator to inhibit transcription in E. coli. This inhibition can be relieved by adding lactose or isopropyl-β-D-thiogalactopyranoside (IPTG).
  12099..12775   +  promoter       CaMV 35S promoter (enhanced): cauliflower mosaic virus 35S promoter with a duplicated enhancer region
  12820..13368   +  CDS            bar: PAT_STRHY - Experimental evidence at protein level: Swiss-Prot protein existence level 1. Inactivates phosphinothricin (PPT) by transfer of an acetyl group from acetyl CoA. Can also acetylate demethylphosphinothricin but not PTT or glutamate. This enzyme is an effector of phosphinothricin tripeptide (PTT or bialaphos) resistance. From Streptomyces hygroscopicus. Introduced by genetic manipulation and expressed in glufosinate-tolerant maize by Dekalb Genetics.
  13378..13552   +  polyA_signal   CaMV poly(A) signal: cauliflower mosaic virus polyadenylation signal
  13630..13654   -  misc_feature   LB T-DNA repeat: left border repeat from nopaline C58 T-DNA
  14118..14912   +  CDS            KanR: aminoglycoside phosphotransferase; aphA-3; confers resistance to kanamycin
  14971..15014   -  terminator     rrnB T1 terminator: Escherichia coli rrnB; transcription terminator T1 from the E. coli rrnB gene
  15146..15173   +  terminator     rrnB T2 terminator: transcription terminator T2 from the E. coli rrnB gene
  15279..15867   +  rep_origin     ori: high-copy-number ColE1/pMB1/pBR322/pUC origin of replication
  16053..16193   -  misc_feature   bom: basis of mobility region from pBR322
  16295..16334   -  CDS            rop (fragment): Rop protein, which maintains plasmids at low copy number; rop
  16537..16731   -  rep_origin     pVS1 oriV: origin of replication for the Pseudomonas plasmid pVS1 (Heeb et al., 2000)
  16797..17870   -  CDS            pVS1 RepA: replication protein from the Pseudomonas plasmid pVS1 (Heeb et al., 2000)
  18299..18928   -  CDS            pVS1 StaA: stability protein from the Pseudomonas plasmid pVS1 (Heeb et al., 2000)
  19488..19889   -  CDS            Y4CG_SINFN (fragment): Protein inferred from homology: Swiss-Prot protein existence level 3. From Sinorhizobium fredii (strain NBRC 101917 / NGR234).
