[The description below was written by a language model from this plasmid's Addgene catalogue record and pLannotate feature annotations shown in this document.]
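Description:
pGB411 is a roughly 20 kb pCambia-based T-DNA binary vector for Agrobacterium-mediated delivery of CRISPR/Cas9 into plants; the associated work concerns a ternary vector system for maize. The backbone carries a high-copy ColE1/pUC-type origin with the pBR322 bom site for propagation in E. coli. For maintenance in Agrobacterium it has the pVS1 oriV with the RepA replication and StaA stability proteins. A backbone aphA-3 gene confers kanamycin resistance.

Between the nopaline-type right and left T-DNA borders sit several cassettes. A rice OsU3 snRNA promoter is separated from the S. pyogenes gRNA scaffold by a bla ampicillin-resistance gene with its own promoter. This arrangement explains the dual ampicillin/kanamycin selection. It also suggests that AmpR acts as a stuffer that is replaced when a target-specific spacer or multi-guide array is cloned in, although the record does not state the cloning scheme or name any target.

Cas9 is driven by the maize polyubiquitin promoter, is preceded by a partial FLAG epitope annotation, and is terminated by the pea rbcS-E9 terminator. Two plant herbicide-resistance markers follow. The first is the Agrobacterium CP4 aroA gene, an EPSP synthase of the type generally used for glyphosate tolerance, with a NOS terminator. Its promoter lies in an unannotated stretch and is not identified in the record. The second is bar, a phosphinothricin acetyltransferase that gives glufosinate/bialaphos resistance. It is expressed from an enhanced CaMV 35S promoter with the CaMV poly(A) signal. Remnants of lacZα and lac regulatory elements from the pCambia cloning region are also present.

The vector appears to be a recipient for guide sequences used to generate edited transgenic cereals.
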