Addgene plasmid #134760: pGB411
Purpose: pCambia CRISPR/Cas9
Depositing lab: Qi-Jun Chen. Publication: A Novel Ternary Vector System United with Morphogenic Genes Enhances CRISPR/Cas Delivery in Maize. Zhang Q, Zhang Y, Lu MH, Chai YP, Jiang YY, Zhou Y, Wang XC, Chen QJ. Plant Physiol. 2019 Sep 26. pii: pp.19.00767. doi: 10.1104/pp.19.00767. PubMed 31558579.
Backbone
  Vector backbone: pCambia
  Vector type: CRISPR
Growth in bacteria
  Bacterial resistance: Ampicillin and Kanamycin, 100 & 50 μg/mL
  Growth temperature: 37°C
  Growth strain: DH5alpha
  Copy number: High Copy
Gene/Insert
  Gene/Insert name: CRISPR/Cas9
  Species: Synthetic
  Cloning method: Restriction Enzyme; 5′ cloning site Unknown (unknown if destroyed)
Terms and licenses: Academic/Nonprofit Terms; Industry Terms: Not Available to Industry
How to cite: pGB411 was a gift from Qi-Jun Chen (Addgene plasmid # 134760 ; http://n2t.net/addgene:134760 ; RRID:Addgene_134760)
